Addgene plasmid #81555: pDONR223_XPO1_p.R553C
Purpose: Gateway Donor vector containing XPO1 , part of the Target Accelerator Plasmid Collection.
Depositing lab: Jesse Boehm & William Hahn & David Root. Depositing organization: Broad Institute. Publication: Systematic Functional Interrogation of Rare Cancer Variants Identifies Oncogenic Alleles. Kim E, Ilic N, Shrestha Y, Zou L, Kamburov A, Zhu C, Yang X, Lubonja R, Tran N, Nguyen C, Lawrence MS, Piccioni F, Bagul M, Doench JG, Chouinard CR, Wu X, Hogstrom L, Natoli T, Tamayo P, Horn H, Corsello SM, Lage K, Root DE, Subramanian A, Golub TR, Getz G, Boehm JS, Hahn WC. Cancer Discov. 2016 Jul;6(7):714-26. doi: 10.1158/2159-8290.CD-16-0160. Epub 2016 May 4. PubMed 27147599.
Backbone
  Vector backbone: pDONR223
  Backbone manufacturer: Invitrogen
  Backbone size w/o insert (bp): 2790
  Vector type: Gateway Entry vector
Growth in bacteria
  Bacterial resistance: Spectinomycin, 50 μg/mL
  Growth temperature: 37°C
  Growth strain: DH5alpha
  Copy number: High Copy
Gene/Insert
  Gene/Insert name: XPO1
  Species: H. sapiens (human)
  Mutation: R553C
  GenBank ID: NM_003400.3
  Entrez Gene: XPO1 (a.k.a. CRM-1, CRM1, emb, exp1)
  Promoter: None
  Cloning method: Gateway Cloning
  Sequencing primers: 5′ M13pUC-fwd; 3′ M13-Rev
Terms and licenses: Academic/Nonprofit Terms; Industry Terms: Not Available to Industry
Depositor comments: Closed state: stop codon immediately follows insert
How to cite: pDONR223_XPO1_p.R553C was a gift from Jesse Boehm & William Hahn & David Root (Addgene plasmid # 81555 ; http://n2t.net/addgene:81555 ; RRID:Addgene_81555)
