[The description below was written by a language model from this plasmid's Addgene catalogue record and pLannotate feature annotations shown in this document.]
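Description:
pDONR223_XPO1_p.R553C is a Gateway entry clone built on the Invitrogen pDONR223 backbone and carrying the human XPO1 open reading frame (also known as CRM1, the exportin that mediates nuclear export of proteins and some RNAs) with an R553C amino-acid substitution. It belongs to the Target Accelerator Plasmid Collection, a set of wild-type and variant ORFs assembled for systematic functional testing of rare cancer-associated alleles. The plasmid is maintained in E. coli at high copy through a ColE1/pUC-type origin. Selection uses spectinomycin, through the aadA (SmR) aminoglycoside adenylyltransferase gene, which lies downstream of a class 1 integron Pc promoter fragment and a short remnant of a gentamicin resistance gene.

In the annotated 6,009-nt sequence, the XPO1 coding region of about 3.2 kb is flanked on both sides by attL recombination sites. The annotation software labels both as attL3, which probably reflects the closest database match rather than two identical sites. These sites allow the ORF to be moved by LR Clonase recombination into any compatible Gateway destination vector. The record lists no promoter for the insert, so the clone is a shuttle and archival form rather than an expression construct. The only nearby promoter is a T7 promoter beyond the 3′ attL site, pointing back toward the insert in antisense orientation. rrnB T1 and T2 terminators upstream of the cassette insulate it from read-through transcription, and small lacZα and lacI fragments are backbone remnants. The depositor describes the ORF as "closed", meaning a stop codon immediately follows the coding sequence. After transfer, the protein can therefore carry N-terminal fusions supplied by the destination vector but not C-terminal tags.
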