Features (pLannotate 1.2.2; 12 found; start..end, strand, type, name):
     38..74      -  CDS            lacZα (fragment): LacZα fragment of β-galactosidase; lacZ fragment
     91..186     +  protein_bind   attL3: mutant version of attL; recombination site for the Gateway® LR reaction LR Clonase™
    192..3404    +  CDS            XPO1: XPO1_HUMAN - Also known as CRM1. Experimental evidence at protein level: Swiss-Prot protein existence level 1. (Microbial infection) Mediates the export of unspliced or incompletely spliced RNAs out of the nucleus from different viruses including HIV-1, HTLV-1 and influenza A. Interacts with, and mediates the nuclear export of HIV-1 Rev and HTLV-1 Rex proteins. Involved in HTLV-1 Rex multimerization. From Homo sapiens (Human).
   3412..3507    -  protein_bind   attL3: mutant version of attL; recombination site for the Gateway® LR reaction LR Clonase™
   3526..3544    -  promoter       T7 promoter: promoter for bacteriophage T7 RNA polymerase
   3734..3757    +  promoter       Pc promoter (fragment): intI1 (promoter lies within the coding sequence); class 1 integron promoter
   3933..3989    +  CDS            GmR (fragment): gentamycin acetyltransferase; aacC1; confers resistance to gentamycin
   3996..4787    +  CDS            SmR: aminoglycoside adenylyltransferase (Murphy, 1985); aadA; confers resistance to spectinomycin and streptomycin
   4880..5468    +  rep_origin     ori: high-copy-number ColE1/pMB1/pBR322/pUC origin of replication
   5651..5743    +  CDS            lacI (fragment): lac repressor; lacI; The lac repressor binds to the lac operator to inhibit transcription in E. coli. This inhibition can be relieved by adding lactose or isopropyl-β-D-thiogalactopyranoside (IPTG).
   5798..5825    -  terminator     rrnB T2 terminator: transcription terminator T2 from the E. coli rrnB gene
   5957..6000    +  terminator     rrnB T1 terminator: Escherichia coli rrnB; transcription terminator T1 from the E. coli rrnB gene
>Addgene plasmid #81555 | pDONR223_XPO1_p.R553C | addgene full sequence | sequence record 166756 | Addgene NGS Result
GGCAGTTCCCTACTCTCGCGTTAACGCTAGCATGGATGTTTTCCCAGTCACGACGTTGTAAAACGACGGC
CAGTCTTAAGCTCGGGCCCCAAATAATGATTTTATTTTGACTGATAGTGACCTGTTCGTTGCAACAAATT
GATGAGCAATGCTTTTTTATAATGCCAACTTTGTACAAAAAAGTTGGCACCATGCCAGCAATTATGACAA
TGTTAGCAGACCATGCAGCTCGTCAGCTGCTTGATTTCAGCCAAAAACTGGATATCAACTTATTAGATAA
TGTGGTGAATTGCTTATACCATGGAGAAGGAGCCCAGCAAAGAATGGCTCAAGAAGTACTGACACATTTA
AAGGAGCATCCTGATGCTTGGACAAGAGTCGACACAATTTTGGAATTTTCTCAGAATATGAATACGAAAT
ACTATGGACTACAAATTTTGGAAAATGTGATAAAAACAAGGTGGAAGATTCTTCCAAGGAACCAGTGCGA
AGGAATAAAAAAATACGTTGTTGGCCTCATTATCAAGACGTCATCTGACCCAACTTGTGTAGAGAAAGAA
AAGGTGTATATCGGAAAATTAAATATGATCCTTGTTCAGATACTGAAACAAGAATGGCCCAAACATTGGC
CAACTTTTATCAGTGATATTGTTGGAGCAAGTAGGACCAGCGAAAGTCTCTGTCAAAATAATATGGTGAT
TCTTAAACTCTTGAGTGAAGAAGTATTTGATTTCTCTAGTGGACAGATAACCCAAGTCAAATCTAAGCAT
TTAAAAGACAGCATGTGCAATGAATTCTCACAGATATTTCAACTGTGTCAGTTTGTAATGGAAAATTCTC
AAAATGCTCCACTTGTACATGCAACCTTGGAAACATTGCTCAGATTTCTGAACTGGATTCCCCTGGGATA
TATTTTTGAGACCAAATTAATCAGCACATTGATTTATAAGTTCCTGAATGTTCCAATGTTTCGAAATGTC
TCTCTGAAGTGCCTCACTGAGATTGCTGGTGTGAGTGTAAGCCAATATGAAGAACAATTTGTAACACTAT
TTACTCTGACAATGATGCAACTAAAGCAGATGCTTCCTTTAAATACCAATATTCGACTTGCGTACTCAAA
TGGAAAAGATGATGAACAGAACTTCATTCAAAATCTCAGTTTGTTTCTCTGCACCTTTCTTAAGGAACAT
GATCAACTTATAGAAAAAAGATTAAATCTCAGGGAAACTCTTATGGAGGCCCTTCATTATATGTTGTTGG
TATCTGAAGTAGAAGAAACTGAAATCTTTAAAATTTGTCTTGAATACTGGAATCATTTGGCTGCTGAACT
CTATAGAGAGAGTCCATTCTCTACATCTGCCTCTCCGTTGCTTTCTGGAAGTCAACATTTTGATGTTCCT
CCCAGGAGACAGCTATATTTGCCCATGTTATTCAAGGTCCGTTTATTAATGGTTAGTCGAATGGCTAAAC
CAGAGGAAGTATTGGTTGTAGAGAATGATCAAGGAGAAGTTGTGAGAGAATTCATGAAGGATACAGATTC
CATAAATTTGTATAAGAATATGAGGGAAACATTGGTTTATCTTACTCATCTGGATTATGTAGATACAGAA
AGAATAATGACAGAGAAGCTTCACAATCAAGTGAATGGTACAGAGTGGTCATGGAAAAATTTGAATACAT
TGTGTTGGGCAATAGGCTCCATTAGTGGAGCAATGCATGAAGAGGACGAAAAACGATTTCTTGTTACTGT
TATAAAGGATCTATTAGGATTATGTGAACAGAAAAGAGGCAAAGATAATAAAGCTATTATTGCATCAAAT
ATCATGTACATAGTAGGTCAATACCCATGTTTTTTGAGAGCTCACTGGAAATTTCTGAAGACTGTAGTTA
ACAAGCTGTTCGAATTCATGCATGAGACCCATGATGGAGTCCAGGATATGGCTTGTGATACTTTCATTAA
AATAGCCCAAAAATGCCGCAGGCATTTCGTTCAGGTTCAGGTTGGAGAAGTGATGCCATTTATTGATGAA
ATTTTGAACAACATTAACACTATTATTTGTGATCTTCAGCCTCAACAGGTTCATACGTTTTATGAAGCTG
TGGGGTACATGATTGGTGCACAAACAGATCAAACAGTACAAGAACACTTGATAGAAAAGTACATGTTACT
CCCTAATCAAGTGTGGGATAGTATAATCCAGCAGGCAACCAAAAATGTGGATATACTGAAAGATCCTGAA
ACAGTCAAGCAGCTTGGTAGCATTTTGAAAACAAATGTGAGAGCCTGCAAAGCTGTTGGACACCCCTTTG
TAATTCAGCTTGGAAGAATTTATTTAGATATGCTTAATGTATACAAGTGCCTCAGTGAAAATATTTCTGC
AGCTATCCAAGCTAATGGTGAAATGGTTACAAAGCAACCATTGATTAGAAGTATGCGAACTGTAAAAAGG
GAAACTTTAAAGTTAATATCTGGTTGGGTGAGCCGATCCAATGATCCACAGATGGTCGCTGAAAATTTTG
TTCCCCCTCTGTTGGATGCAGTTCTCATTGATTATCAGAGAAATGTCCCAGCTGCTAGAGAACCAGAAGT
GCTTAGTACTATGGCCATAATTGTCAACAAGTTAGGGGGACATATAACAGCTGAAATACCTCAAATATTT
GATGCTGTTTTTGAATGCACATTGAATATGATAAATAAGGACTTTGAAGAATATCCTGAACATAGAACGA
ACTTTTTCTTACTACTTCAGGCTGTCAATTCTCATTGTTTCCCAGCATTCCTTGCTATTCCACCTACACA
GTTTAAACTTGTTTTGGATTCCATCATTTGGGCTTTCAAACATACTATGAGGAATGTCGCAGATACGGGC
TTACAGATACTTTTTACACTCTTACAAAATGTTGCACAAGAAGAAGCTGCAGCTCAGAGTTTTTATCAAA
CTTATTTTTGTGATATTCTCCAGCATATCTTTTCTGTTGTGACAGACACTTCACATACTGCTGGTTTAAC
AATGCATGCATCAATTCTTGCATATATGTTTAATTTGGTTGAAGAAGGAAAAATAAGTACATCATTAAAT
CCTGGAAATCCAGTTAACAACCAAATCTTTCTTCAGGAATATGTGGCTAATCTCCTTAAGTCGGCCTTCC
CTCACCTACAAGATGCTCAAGTAAAGCTCTTTGTGACAGGGCTTTTCAGCTTAAATCAAGATATTCCTGC
TTTCAAGGAACATTTAAGAGATTTCCTAGTTCAAATAAAGGAATTTGCAGGTGAAGACACTTCTGATTTG
TTTTTGGAAGAGAGAGAAATAGCCCTACGGCAGGCTGATGAAGAGAAACATAAACGTCAAATGTCTGTCC
CTGGCATCTTTAATCCACATGAGATTCCAGAAGAAATGTGTGATTGATTGCCAACTTTCTTGTACAAAGT
TGGCATTATAAGAAAGCATTGCTTATCAATTTGTTGCAACGAACAGGTCACTATCAGTCAAAATAAAATC
ATTATTTGCCATCCAGCTGATATCCCCTATAGTGAGTCGTATTACATGGTCATAGCTGTTTCCTGGCAGC
TCTGGCCCGTGTCTCAAAATCTCTGATGTTACATTGCACAAGATAAAAATATATCATCATGCCTCCTCTA
GACCAGCCAGGACAGAAATGCCTCGACTTCGCTGCTACCCAAGGTTGCCGGGTGACGCACACCGTGGAAA
CGGATGAAGGCACGAACCCAGTGGACATAAGCCTGTTCGGTTCGTAAGCTGTAATGCAAGTAGCGTATGC
GCTCACGCAACTGGTCCAGAACCTTGACCGAACGCAGCGGTGGTAACGGCGCAGTGGCGGTTTTCATGGC
TTGTTATGACTGTTTTTTTGGGGTACAGTCTATGCCTCGGGCATCCAAGCAGCAAGCGCGTTACGCCGTG
GGTCGATGTTTGATGTTATGGAGCAGCAACGATGTTACGCAGCAGGGCAGTCGCCCTAAAACAAAGTTAA
ACATTATGAGGGAAGCGGTGATCGCCGAAGTATCGACTCAACTATCAGAGGTAGTTGGCGTCATCGAGCG
CCATCTCGAACCGACGTTGCTGGCCGTACATTTGTACGGCTCCGCAGTGGATGGCGGCCTGAAGCCACAC
AGTGATATTGATTTGCTGGTTACGGTGACCGTAAGGCTTGATGAAACAACGCGGCGAGCTTTGATCAACG
ACCTTTTGGAAACTTCGGCTTCCCCTGGAGAGAGCGAGATTCTCCGCGCTGTAGAAGTCACCATTGTTGT
GCACGACGACATCATTCCGTGGCGTTATCCAGCTAAGCGCGAACTGCAATTTGGAGAATGGCAGCGCAAT
GACATTCTTGCAGGTATCTTCGAGCCAGCCACGATCGACATTGATCTGGCTATCTTGCTGACAAAAGCAA
GAGAACATAGCGTTGCCTTGGTAGGTCCAGCGGCGGAGGAACTCTTTGATCCGGTTCCTGAACAGGATCT
ATTTGAGGCGCTAAATGAAACCTTAACGCTATGGAACTCGCCGCCCGACTGGGCTGGCGATGAGCGAAAT
GTAGTGCTTACGTTGTCCCGCATTTGGTACAGCGCAGTAACCGGCAAAATCGCGCCGAAGGATGTCGCTG
CCGACTGGGCAATGGAGCGCCTGCCGGCCCAGTATCAGCCCGTCATACTTGAAGCTAGACAGGCTTATCT
TGGACAAGAAGAAGATCGCTTGGCCTCGCGCGCAGATCAGTTGGAAGAATTTGTCCACTACGTGAAAGGC
GAGATCACCAAGGTAGTCGGCAAATAACCCTCGAGCCACCCATGACCAAAATCCCTTAACGTGAGTTACG
CGTCGTTCCACTGAGCGTCAGACCCCGTAGAAAAGATCAAAGGATCTTCTTGAGATCCTTTTTTTCTGCG
CGTAATCTGCTGCTTGCAAACAAAAAAACCACCGCTACCAGCGGTGGTTTGTTTGCCGGATCAAGAGCTA
CCAACTCTTTTTCCGAAGGTAACTGGCTTCAGCAGAGCGCAGATACCAAATACTGTTCTTCTAGTGTAGC
CGTAGTTAGGCCACCACTTCAAGAACTCTGTAGCACCGCCTACATACCTCGCTCTGCTAATCCTGTTACC
AGTGGCTGCTGCCAGTGGCGATAAGTCGTGTCTTACCGGGTTGGACTCAAGACGATAGTTACCGGATAAG
GCGCAGCGGTCGGGCTGAACGGGGGGTTCGTGCACACAGCCCAGCTTGGAGCGAACGACCTACACCGAAC
TGAGATACCTACAGCGTGAGCTATGAGAAAGCGCCACGCTTCCCGAAGGGAGAAAGGCGGACAGGTATCC
GGTAAGCGGCAGGGTCGGAACAGGAGAGCGCACGAGGGAGCTTCCAGGGGGAAACGCCTGGTATCTTTAT
AGTCCTGTCGGGTTTCGCCACCTCTGACTTGAGCGTCGATTTTTGTGATGCTCGTCAGGGGGGCGGAGCC
TATGGAAAAACGCCAGCAACGCGGCCTTTTTACGGTTCCTGGCCTTTTGCTGGCCTTTTGCTCACATGTT
CTTTCCTGCGTTATCCCCTGATTCTGTGGATAACCGTATTACCGCCTTTGAGTGAGCTGATACCGCTCGC
CGCAGCCGAACGACCGAGCGCAGCGAGTCAGTGAGCGAGGAAGCGGAAGAGCGCCCAATACGCAAACCGC
CTCTCCCCGCGCGTTGGCCGATTCATTAATGCAGCTGGCACGACAGGTTTCCCGACTGGAAAGCGGGCAG
TGAGCGCAACGCAATTAATACGCGTACCGCTAGCCAGGAAGAGTTTGTAGAAACGCAAAAAGGCCATCCG
TCAGGATGGCCTTCTGCTTAGTTTGATGCCTGGCAGTTTATGGCGGGCGTCCTGCCCGCCACCCTCCGGG
CCGTTGCTTCACAACGTTCAAATCCGCTCCCGGCGGATTTGTCCTACTCAGGAGAGCGTTCACCGACAAA
CAACAGATAAAACGAAAGGCCCAGTCTTCCGACTGAGCCTTTCGTTTTATTTGATGCCT
