>Addgene plasmid #81555 | pDONR223_XPO1_p.R553C | depositor partial sequence | sequence record 154874 | Insert sequence
ATGCCAGCAATTATGACAATGTTAGCAGACCATGCAGCTCGTCAGCTGCTTGATTTCAGCCAAAAACTGG
ATATCAACTTATTAGATAATGTGGTGAATTGCTTATACCATGGAGAAGGAGCCCAGCAAAGAATGGCTCA
AGAAGTACTGACACATTTAAAGGAGCATCCTGATGCTTGGACAAGAGTCGACACAATTTTGGAATTTTCT
CAGAATATGAATACGAAATACTATGGACTACAAATTTTGGAAAATGTGATAAAAACAAGGTGGAAGATTC
TTCCAAGGAACCAGTGCGAAGGAATAAAAAAATACGTTGTTGGCCTCATTATCAAGACGTCATCTGACCC
AACTTGTGTAGAGAAAGAAAAGGTGTATATCGGAAAATTAAATATGATCCTTGTTCAGATACTGAAACAA
GAATGGCCCAAACATTGGCCAACTTTTATCAGTGATATTGTTGGAGCAAGTAGGACCAGCGAAAGTCTCT
GTCAAAATAATATGGTGATTCTTAAACTCTTGAGTGAAGAAGTATTTGATTTCTCTAGTGGACAGATAAC
CCAAGTCAAATCTAAGCATTTAAAAGACAGCATGTGCAATGAATTCTCACAGATATTTCAACTGTGTCAG
TTTGTAATGGAAAATTCTCAAAATGCTCCACTTGTACATGCAACCTTGGAAACATTGCTCAGATTTCTGA
ACTGGATTCCCCTGGGATATATTTTTGAGACCAAATTAATCAGCACATTGATTTATAAGTTCCTGAATGT
TCCAATGTTTCGAAATGTCTCTCTGAAGTGCCTCACTGAGATTGCTGGTGTGAGTGTAAGCCAATATGAA
GAACAATTTGTAACACTATTTACTCTGACAATGATGCAACTAAAGCAGATGCTTCCTTTAAATACCAATA
TTCGACTTGCGTACTCAAATGGAAAAGATGATGAACAGAACTTCATTCAAAATCTCAGTTTGTTTCTCTG
CACCTTTCTTAAGGAACATGATCAACTTATAGAAAAAAGATTAAATCTCAGGGAAACTCTTATGGAGGCC
CTTCATTATATGTTGTTGGTATCTGAAGTAGAAGAAACTGAAATCTTTAAAATTTGTCTTGAATACTGGA
ATCATTTGGCTGCTGAACTCTATAGAGAGAGTCCATTCTCTACATCTGCCTCTCCGTTGCTTTCTGGAAG
TCAACATTTTGATGTTCCTCCCAGGAGACAGCTATATTTGCCCATGTTATTCAAGGTCCGTTTATTAATG
GTTAGTCGAATGGCTAAACCAGAGGAAGTATTGGTTGTAGAGAATGATCAAGGAGAAGTTGTGAGAGAAT
TCATGAAGGATACAGATTCCATAAATTTGTATAAGAATATGAGGGAAACATTGGTTTATCTTACTCATCT
GGATTATGTAGATACAGAAAGAATAATGACAGAGAAGCTTCACAATCAAGTGAATGGTACAGAGTGGTCA
TGGAAAAATTTGAATACATTGTGTTGGGCAATAGGCTCCATTAGTGGAGCAATGCATGAAGAGGACGAAA
AACGATTTCTTGTTACTGTTATAAAGGATCTATTAGGATTATGTGAACAGAAAAGAGGCAAAGATAATAA
AGCTATTATTGCATCAAATATCATGTACATAGTAGGTCAATACCCATGTTTTTTGAGAGCTCACTGGAAA
TTTCTGAAGACTGTAGTTAACAAGCTGTTCGAATTCATGCATGAGACCCATGATGGAGTCCAGGATATGG
CTTGTGATACTTTCATTAAAATAGCCCAAAAATGCCGCAGGCATTTCGTTCAGGTTCAGGTTGGAGAAGT
GATGCCATTTATTGATGAAATTTTGAACAACATTAACACTATTATTTGTGATCTTCAGCCTCAACAGGTT
CATACGTTTTATGAAGCTGTGGGGTACATGATTGGTGCACAAACAGATCAAACAGTACAAGAACACTTGA
TAGAAAAGTACATGTTACTCCCTAATCAAGTGTGGGATAGTATAATCCAGCAGGCAACCAAAAATGTGGA
TATACTGAAAGATCCTGAAACAGTCAAGCAGCTTGGTAGCATTTTGAAAACAAATGTGAGAGCCTGCAAA
GCTGTTGGACACCCCTTTGTAATTCAGCTTGGAAGAATTTATTTAGATATGCTTAATGTATACAAGTGCC
TCAGTGAAAATATTTCTGCAGCTATCCAAGCTAATGGTGAAATGGTTACAAAGCAACCATTGATTAGAAG
TATGCGAACTGTAAAAAGGGAAACTTTAAAGTTAATATCTGGTTGGGTGAGCCGATCCAATGATCCACAG
ATGGTCGCTGAAAATTTTGTTCCCCCTCTGTTGGATGCAGTTCTCATTGATTATCAGAGAAATGTCCCAG
CTGCTAGAGAACCAGAAGTGCTTAGTACTATGGCCATAATTGTCAACAAGTTAGGGGGACATATAACAGC
TGAAATACCTCAAATATTTGATGCTGTTTTTGAATGCACATTGAATATGATAAATAAGGACTTTGAAGAA
TATCCTGAACATAGAACGAACTTTTTCTTACTACTTCAGGCTGTCAATTCTCATTGTTTCCCAGCATTCC
TTGCTATTCCACCTACACAGTTTAAACTTGTTTTGGATTCCATCATTTGGGCTTTCAAACATACTATGAG
GAATGTCGCAGATACGGGCTTACAGATACTTTTTACACTCTTACAAAATGTTGCACAAGAAGAAGCTGCA
GCTCAGAGTTTTTATCAAACTTATTTTTGTGATATTCTCCAGCATATCTTTTCTGTTGTGACAGACACTT
CACATACTGCTGGTTTAACAATGCATGCATCAATTCTTGCATATATGTTTAATTTGGTTGAAGAAGGAAA
AATAAGTACATCATTAAATCCTGGAAATCCAGTTAACAACCAAATCTTTCTTCAGGAATATGTGGCTAAT
CTCCTTAAGTCGGCCTTCCCTCACCTACAAGATGCTCAAGTAAAGCTCTTTGTGACAGGGCTTTTCAGCT
TAAATCAAGATATTCCTGCTTTCAAGGAACATTTAAGAGATTTCCTAGTTCAAATAAAGGAATTTGCAGG
TGAAGACACTTCTGATTTGTTTTTGGAAGAGAGAGAAATAGCCCTACGGCAGGCTGATGAAGAGAAACAT
AAACGTCAAATGTCTGTCCCTGGCATCTTTAATCCACATGAGATTCCAGAAGAAATGTGTGAT
